>Addgene plasmid #174915 | pMSR:MSMEG_0787:Dendra | addgene full sequence | sequence record 345646 | Addgene NGS Result
ACATGAAGGACCGTACGAAGATGAACAAGGGCCCCGAGGCATTCCTGGTGACCACGACGCAGGGCAACCG
GCTGTCGAAGTCCGCGTTCACCAAGTCGCTGAAGCGTGGCTACGCCAAGATCGGTCGGCCGGAACTCCGC
ATCCACGACCTCCGCGCTGTCGGCGCTACGTTCGCCGCTCAGGCAGGTGCGACGACCAAGGAGCTGATGG
CCCGTCTCGGTCACACGACTCCTAGGATGGCGATGAAGTACCAGATGGCGTCTGAGGCCCGCGACGAGGC
TATCGCTGAGGCGATGTCCAAGCTGGCCAAGACCTCCTGAAACGCAAAAAGCCCCCCTCCCAAGGACACT
GAGTCCTAAAGAGGGGGGTTTCTTGTCAGTACGCGAAGAACCACGCCTGGCCGCGAGCGCCAGCACCGCC
GCTCTGTGCGGAGACCTGGGCACCAGCCCCGCCGCCGCCAGGAGCATTGCCGTTCCCGCCAGAAATCTAG
ACGGTGACCACAACGCGCCCGCTTTGATCGGGGACGTCGAAATATTGGATCGTCGGCACCGTCACGGCCG
TGGGAGGCGGCACGATCCGCGACGTGATGATCGGCCGCATCCCCACGGTGCTGCGCAGTGAGCTCTACGC
CATCCCGGCGTTGATCTGTGCGTTCGCACGCACAGGCCCGGTGTGAGAAGGGTCTCTGACGAGCGGGAGA
ACTCCCTATCAGTGATAGAGTTTGTCCTCCCTATCAGTGATAGATAGGCTTAAGGAGTAATACGACTCAC
TATAGGGAGAAGGAGGCCATTATGAAGCGCCTTCTGATGCTGCTCGTGAGCACCCTGACCGCGATGAGCC
TGGTCGGGTGCAGTCAGGCCGCGCCGGCGCTGAACCTGCCGTCGTTGACGCTCGCACCACCGACGCCCGC
TGGCATGGAAGAGATCCCGCCGCAGCCCGTGCGGCTTCCGGAGATCGACAACGACGACTGCAACCGCACC
GCGAGCCTGCGCCCGTTCAGCAACAAGGAAGAGGCCGAGGCGGCCGTCGCCAACATCCGCGCGCGAGGCC
GGCTGATCGTCGGCCTGGACATCGGCAGCAACCTGTTCTCGTTCCGCGATCCGATCACCGGGCAGATCAC
CGGGTTCGACGTCGACATCGCCGGCGAGGTGTCGAGGGACATCTTCGGCACGCCGTCGAAGGTCGAGTAC
CGCATCCTGTCGTCGGCCGACCGGATCACCGCGCTGCGCAACAACCAGGTGGACATCGTCGTCAAGACCA
TGACCATCACCTGCGAGCGCAAGAAGCTGGTGAACTTCTCCACGGTGTACCTGATGGCCAACCAGCGGAT
CCTGGCCTCGCGTGACTCGAACATCTCGCAGGCCTCGGATCTCTCGGGCCGGCGCGTGTGCGTCGTCGAC
GGCACCACCTCGCTGCAGCGGATCCAGCAGATCAGCCCCTCGCCCATCATCGTGTCGGTGGTGACGTGGG
CCGATTGCCTTGTGGCGCTGCAGCAGCGGCAGGCCGATGCGGTCAGCACCGACGACTCGATCCTCGCCGG
CCTGGTGGCCCAGGACCCGTACCTGCACATCGTCGGGCCCAGCCTGAGCCAGGAGCCCTACGGCATCGGG
GTGAACCTGGAGAACACCGGCCTGGTGCGCGTGGTGAACGGGACGTTGGAGCGCATCCGCCGTGACGGCA
CGTGGTACACCCTCTACCGCAAGTGGTTGACGGTGCTGGGCCCGGCGCCGGCACCTCCCGTGGCGAGGTA
CGTCGACAAGCTTGGTGCGGCCGCGGGCAACACGCCTGGCATCAATCTGATCAAGGAGGACATGCGTGTC
AAGGTGCATATGGAGGGCAACGTGAACGGTCACGCCTTCGTGATCGAGGGGGAGGGTAAGGGTAAGCCTT
ACGAAGGGACCCAGACCGCCAACCTCACCGTCAAGGAGGGCGCCCCTCTCCCATTCTCGTACGATATCCT
CACTACCGCGGTGCATTACGGGAACCGCGTGTTCACCAAGTACCCCGAGGATATCCCTGACTACTTCAAG
CAGAGCTTCCCGGAGGGATACTCCTGGGAGCGGACGATGACCTTCGAAGACAAGGGTATCTGTACGATCC
GCAGCGACATCTCGCTGGAAGGGGACTGTTTCTTCCAGAACGTCCGTTTCAAGGGGACCAACTTTCCGCC
GAACGGCCCGGTCATGCAGAAGAAGACCCTCAAGTGGGAGCCGAGCACGGAGAAGCTGCACGTTCGGGAC
GGCCTCCTGGTCGGCAACATCAACATGGCGCTGCTGCTGGAAGGCGGCGGCCACTACCTATGCGACTTCA
AGACCACGTACAAAGCGAAGAAGGTCGTCCAGCTGCCCGACGCGCACTTCGTGGACCACCGCATCGAAAT
CCTGGGGAACGATTCGGACTACAACAAGGTCAAGTTGTACGAGCACGCTGTGGCACGCTATAGCCCGCTC
CCGTCGCAGGTCTGGTTCGAAGGCGGCGGCGGGGAGAACCTGTATTTCCAGGACTACAAGGACGACGACG
ACAAGTGATTTAAATAACCCCTTGGGGCCTCTAAACGGGTCTTGAGGGGTTTTTTGTTAACTAGCGTACG
ATCGAATTCCTGCAGCTCACGGTAACTGATGCCGTATTTGCAGTACCAGCGTACGGCCCACAGAATGATG
TCACGCTGAAAATGCCGGCCTTTGAATGGGTTCATGTGCAGCTCCATCAGCAAAAGGGGATGATAAGTTT
ATCACCACCGACTATTTGCAACAGTGCCGTTGATCGTGCTATGATCGACTGATGTCATCAGCGGTGGAGT
GCAATGTCGTGCAATACGAATGGCGAAAAGCCGAGCTCATCGGTCAGCTTCTCAACCTTGGGGTTACCCC
CGGCGGTGTGCTGCTGGTCCACAGCTCCTTCCGTAGCGTCCGGCCCCTCGAAGATGGGCCACTTGGACTG
ATCGAGGCCCTGCGTGCTACGCTGGGTCCGGGAGGGACGCTCGTCATGCCCTCGTGGTCAGGTCTGGACG
ACGAGCCGTTCGATCCTGCCACGTCGCCCGTTACACCGGACCTTGGAGTTGTCTCTGACACATTCTGGCG
CCTGCCAAATGTAAAGCGCAGCGCCCATCCATTTGCCTTTGCGGCAGCGGGGCCACAGGCAGAGCAGATC
ATCTCTGATCCATTGCCCCTGCCACCTTACTCGCCTGCAAGCCCGGTCGCCCGTGTCCATGAACTCGATG
GGCAGGTACTTCTCCTCGGCGTGGGACACGATGCCAACACGACGCTGCATCTTGCCGAGTTGATGGCAAA
GGTTCCCTATGGGGTGCCGAGACACTGCACCATTCTTCAGGATGGCAAGTTGGTACGCGTCGATTATCTC
GAGAATGACCACTGCTGTGAGCGCTTTGCCTTGGCGGACAGGTGGCTCAAGGAGAAGAGCCTTCAGAAGG
AAGGTCCAGTCGGTCATGCCTTTGCTCGGTTGATCCGCTCCCGCGACATTGTGGCGACAGCCCTGGGTCA
ACTGGGCCGAGATCCGTTGATCTTCCTGCATCCGCCAGAGGCGGGATGCGAAGAATGCGATGCCGCTCGC
CAGTCGATTGGCTGAGCTCATGAGCGGAGAACGAGATGACGTTGGAGGGGCAAGGTCGCGCTGATTGCTG
GGGCAACACGGGGGATCCACTAGTTCCATGAGCGTCAGACCCCGTAGAAAAGATCAAAGGATCTTCTTGA
GATCCTTTTTTTCTGCGCGTAATCTGCTGCTTGCAAACAAAAAAACCACCGCTACCAGCGGTGGTTTGTT
TGCCGGATCAAGAGCTACCAACTCTTTTTCCGAAGGTAACTGGCTTCAGCAGAGCGCAGATACCAAATAC
TGTCCTTCTAGTGTAGCCGTAGTTAGGCCACCACTTCAAGAACTCTGTAGCACCGCCTACATACCTCGCT
CTGCTAATCCTGTTACCAGTGGCTGCTGCCAGTGGCGATAAGTCGTGTCTTACCGGGTTGGACTCAAGAC
GATAGTTACCGGATAAGGCGCAGCGGTCGGGCTGAACGGGGGGTTCGTGCACACAGCCCAGCTTGGAGCG
AACGACCTACACCGAACTGAGATACCTACAGCGTGAGCTATGAGAAAGCGCCACGCTTCCCGAGGGGAGA
AAGGCGGACAGGTATCCGGTAAGCGGCAGGGTCGGAACAGGAGAGCGCACGAGGGAGCTTCCAGGGGGAA
ACGCCTGGTATCTTTATAGTCCTGTCGGGTTTCGCCACCTCTGACTTGAGCGTCGATTTTTGTGATGCTC
GTCAGGGGGGCGGAGCCTATGGAAAAACGCCAGCAACGCGGCCTTTTTACGGTTCCTGGCCTTTTGCTGG
CCTTTTGCTCACATGTTCTTTCCTGCGTTATCCCCTGATTCTGTGGATAACCGTATTACCGCCTTTGAGT
GAGCTGATACCGCTCGCCGCAGCCGAACGACCGAGCGCAACGCGTGCGGCCGCGGTACCCGGGGATCCTC
TAGAGTCGACCACCAAGGGCACCATCTCTGCTTGGGCCACCCCGTTGGCCGCAGCCAGCTCGCTGAGAGC
CGTGAACGACAGGGCGAACGCCAGCCCGCCGACGGCGAGGGTTCCGACCGCTGCAACTCCCGGTGCAACC
TTGTCCCGGTCTATTCTCTTCACTGCACCAGCTCCAATCTGGTGTGAATGCCCCTCGTCTGTTCGCGCAG
GCGGGGGGCTCTATTCGTTTGTCAGCATCGAAAGTAGCCAGATCAGGGATGCGTTGCAACCGCGTATGCC
CAGGTCAGAAGAGTCGCACAAGAGTTGCAGACCCCTGGAAAGAAAAATGGCCAGAGGGCGAAAACACCCT
CTGACCAGCGGAGCGGGCGACGGGAATCGAACCCGCGTAGCTAGTTTGGAAGAATGGGTGTCTGCCGACC
ACATATGGGCCGGTCAAGATAGGTTTTTACCCCCTCTCGGCTGCATCCTCTAAGTGGAAAGAAATTGCAG
GTCGTAGAAGCGCGTTGAAGCCTGAGAGTTGCACAGGAGTTGCAACCCGGTAGCCTTGTTCACGACGAGA
GGAGACCTAGTTGGCACGTCGCGGATGGGGATCGCTGAAGACTCAGCGCAGCGGGAGGATCCAAGCCTCA
TACGTCAACCCGCAGGACGGTGTGAGGTACTACGCGCTGCAGACCTACGACAACAAGATGGACGCCGAAG
CCTGGCTCGCGGGCGAGAAGCGGCTCATCGAGATGGAGACCTGGACCCCTCCACAGGACCGGGCGAAGAA
GGCAGCCGCCAGCGCCATCACGCTGGAGGAGTACACCCGGAAGTGGCTCGTGGAGCGCGACCTCGCAGAC
GGCACCAGGGATCTGTACAGCGGGCACGCGGAGCGCCGCATCTACCCGGTGCTAGGTGAAGTGGCGGTCA
CAGAGATGACGCCAGCTCTGGTGCGTGCGTGGTGGGCCGGGATGGGTAGGAAGCACCCGACTGCCCGCCG
GCATGCCTACAACGTCCTCCGGGCGGTGATGAACACAGCGGTCGAGGACAAGCTGATCGCAGAGAACCCG
TGCCGGATCGAGCAGAAGGCAGCCGATGAGCGCGACGTAGAGGCGCTGACGCCTGAGGAGCTGGACATCG
TCGCCGCTGAGATCTTCGAGCACTACCGGATCGCGGCATACATCCTGGCGTGGACGAGCCTCCGGTTCGG
AGAGCTGATCGAGCTTCGCCGCAAGGACATCGTGGACGACGGCATGACGATGAAGCTCCGGGTGCGCCGT
GGCGCTTCCCGCGTGGGGAACAAGATCGTCGTTGGCAACGCCAAGACCGTCCGGTCGAAGCGTCCTGTGA
CGGTTCCGCCTCACGTCGCGGAGATGATCCGAGCGC
Features (pLannotate 1.2.2; 13 found; start..end, strand, type, name):
    379..483     -  CDS            32 (fragment): VG32_BPML5 - Protein predicted: Swiss-Prot protein existence level 4. From Mycobacterium phage L5 (Mycobacteriophage L5).
    539..643     +  CDS            Y4104_STRCO (fragment): Protein inferred from homology: Swiss-Prot protein existence level 3. From Streptomyces coelicolor (strain ATCC BAA-471 / A3(2) / M145).
    701..720     +  promoter       tight TRE promoter (fragment): Tet-responsive promoter PTight, consisting of seven tet operator sequences followed by the minimal CMV promoter
    727..744     +  promoter       tight TRE promoter (fragment): Tet-responsive promoter PTight, consisting of seven tet operator sequences followed by the minimal CMV promoter
    758..776     +  promoter       T7 promoter: promoter for bacteriophage T7 RNA polymerase
   1779..2465    +  CDS            Dendra2: Dendra2 is a photoconvertible green fluorescent protein published in 2006, derived from Dendronephthya sp.. It has high acid sensitivity.
   2505..2525    +  CDS            FLAG (fragment): FLAG® epitope tag, followed by an enterokinase cleavage site
   2534..2576    +  terminator     T7 terminator (fragment): transcription terminator for bacteriophage T7 RNA polymerase
   2782..3582    +  CDS            ApmR: aminoglycoside 3-N-acetyltransferase type IV ; aac(3)IV; confers resistance to apramycin (Paget and Davies, 1996)
   3649..3666    -  misc_feature   MCS (fragment): pBluescript multiple cloning site
   3707..4295    +  rep_origin     ori: high-copy-number ColE1/pMB1/pBR322/pUC origin of replication
   4463..4491    +  misc_feature   MCS (fragment): pUC18/19 multiple cloning site
   5051..317     +  CDS            33 (across the origin): VINT_BPML5 - Also known as int. Protein inferred from homology: Swiss-Prot protein existence level 3. Integrase is necessary for integration of the phage into the host genome by site-specific recombination. From Mycobacterium phage L5 (Mycobacteriophage L5).
