[The description below was written by a language model from this plasmid's Addgene catalogue record and pLannotate feature annotations shown in this document.]
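Description:
pMSR:MSMEG_0787:Dendra is an integrating mycobacterial expression vector built on the pMSR:Dendra backbone that expresses the Mycobacterium smegmatis gene MSMEG_0787 as a C-terminal fluorescent fusion. It is propagated in E. coli through a high-copy ColE1/pUC-type origin and selected with apramycin, with resistance provided by the aac(3)IV aminoglycoside acetyltransferase gene. No mycobacterial replication origin is annotated. Instead the plasmid carries the mycobacteriophage L5 integrase gene, which spans the numbering origin of the circular sequence, along with adjacent L5-derived sequence. This lets the plasmid insert by site-specific recombination at the L5 attachment site of the mycobacterial chromosome, where it is maintained as a stable single copy.

The insert was placed by ligation-independent cloning downstream of the pmycTetO promoter, a mycobacterial promoter containing tet operators. The annotation software picks up these operators as short fragments of a "tight TRE promoter", matches that reflect the tetO sequences rather than a mammalian element. A T7 promoter lies immediately after the operators and a partial T7 terminator follows the fusion, so the same cassette can also be expressed in E. coli strains that supply T7 RNA polymerase. The MSMEG_0787 coding region is not itself annotated but would occupy the gap between the T7 promoter and Dendra2. It is joined through a Gly-Ala linker to Dendra2, a green-to-red photoconvertible fluorescent protein, followed by a single FLAG epitope.

The construct comes from a mycobacterial systems resource collection. It is suited to visualising the subcellular localisation of the MSMEG_0787 product in mycobacteria, while the FLAG tag allows antibody-based detection or purification.
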