Addgene plasmid #174915: pMSR:MSMEG_0787:Dendra
Purpose: C-term fluorescent fusion
Depositing lab: Keith Derbyshire & Joseph Wade. Depositing organization: Wadsworth Center, New York State Department of Health. Publication: A Mycobacterial Systems Resource for the Research Community. Judd JA, Canestrari J, Clark R, Joseph A, Lapierre P, Lasek-Nesselquist E, Mir M, Palumbo M, Smith C, Stone M, Upadhyay A, Wirth SE, Dedrick RM, Meier CG, Russell DA, Dills A, Dove E, Kester J, Wolf ID, Zhu J, Rubin ER, Fortune S, Hatfull GF, Gray TA, Wade JT, Derbyshire KM. mBio. 2021 Mar 2;12(2). pii: mBio.02401-20. doi: 10.1128/mBio.02401-20. PubMed 33653882.
Backbone
  Vector backbone: pMSR:Dendra
  Vector type: Bacterial Expression ; Integrating Mycobacterial Expression Vector attL5. T7 expression in E. coli
Growth in bacteria
  Bacterial resistance: Apramycin, 25 μg/mL
  Growth temperature: 37°C
  Growth strain: DH5alpha
  Copy number: High Copy
Gene/Insert
  Gene/Insert name: MSMEG_0787
  Species: M. smegmatis
  Promoter: pmycTetO
  Tag / fusion protein: Gly-Ala Linker/Dendra2/1x Flag Tag (C terminal on insert)
  Cloning method: Ligation Independent Cloning
  Sequencing primers: 5′ TGATAGAGTTTGTCCTCCCTATCAG; 3′ TCCATATGCACCTTGACACG
Resource information
  A portion of this plasmid was derived from a plasmid made by: CP000480.1
Terms and licenses: Academic/Nonprofit Terms; Industry Terms: Not Available to Industry
Depositor comments: 5' cloning site: AseI (destroyed), 3' cloning site: HindIII (not destroyed)
How to cite: pMSR:MSMEG_0787:Dendra was a gift from Keith Derbyshire & Joseph Wade (Addgene plasmid # 174915 ; http://n2t.net/addgene:174915 ; RRID:Addgene_174915)
