>Addgene plasmid #174915 | pMSR:MSMEG_0787:Dendra | depositor partial sequence | sequence record 339309 | partial
ATGAAGCGCCTTCTGATGCTGCTCGTGAGCACCCTGACCGCGATGAGCCTGGTCGGGTGCAGTCAGGCCG
CGCCGGCGCTGAACCTGCCGTCGTTGACGCTCGCACCACCGACGCCCGCTGGCATGGAAGAGATCCCGCC
GCAGCCCGTGCGGCTTCCGGAGATCGACAACGACGACTGCAACCGCACCGCGAGCCTGCGCCCGTTCAGC
AACAAGGAAGAGGCCGAGGCGGCCGTCGCCAACATCCGCGCGCGAGGCCGGCTGATCGTCGGCCTGGACA
TCGGCAGCAACCTGTTCTCGTTCCGCGATCCGATCACCGGGCAGATCACCGGGTTCGACGTCGACATCGC
CGGCGAGGTGTCGAGGGACATCTTCGGCACGCCGTCGAAGGTCGAGTACCGCATCCTGTCGTCGGCCGAC
CGGATCACCGCGCTGCGCAACAACCAGGTGGACATCGTCGTCAAGACCATGACCATCACCTGCGAGCGCA
AGAAGCTGGTGAACTTCTCCACGGTGTACCTGATGGCCAACCAGCGGATCCTGGCCTCGCGTGACTCGAA
CATCTCGCAGGCCTCGGATCTCTCGGGCCGGCGCGTGTGCGTCGTCGACGGCACCACCTCGCTGCAGCGG
ATCCAGCAGATCAGCCCCTCGCCCATCATCGTGTCGGTGGTGACGTGGGCCGATTGCCTTGTGGCGCTGC
AGCAGCGGCAGGCCGATGCGGTCAGCACCGACGACTCGATCCTCGCCGGCCTGGTGGCCCAGGACCCGTA
CCTGCACATCGTCGGGCCCAGCCTGAGCCAGGAGCCCTACGGCATCGGGGTGAACCTGGAGAACACCGGC
CTGGTGCGCGTGGTGAACGGGACGTTGGAGCGCATCCGCCGTGACGGCACGTGGTACACCCTCTACCGCA
AGTGGTTGACGGTGCTGGGCCCGGCGCCGGCACCTCCCGTGGCGAGGTACGTCGAC
